>Addgene plasmid #199057 | pGLEL_1 [βω] | addgene full sequence | sequence record 399181 | Addgene NGS Result
ACTATGATCTACATATTACAGGCGGTACGTCTGCTTTGGTCAGCCTCTAATGGCTCGTAAGATAGTGCAG
CCGCTGGTGATCACTCGATGACCTCGGCTCCCCATTGCAACTACGGGGATTCTTGGAGAGCCAGCTGCGT
TCGCTAATGTGAGGACAGTGTAGTATTAGCAAACGATAAGTCCCGAACTGGTTGTGACCTAACGAAAAGT
GAACTTCATAATACGTGCTGTCCCTGGCTCTTCAGCAGCTGGGAGTTCGTAGACGGAAACAAACGCAGAA
TCCAAGCGGTTGAAGAGCGTAGGCTAGGTGGAGGCTCAGTGATGATAAGTCTGCGATGGTGGATGCATGT
GTCATGGTCATAGCTGTTTCCTGTGTGAAATTGTTATCCGCTCAGAGGGCACAATCCTATTCCGCGCTAT
CCGACAATCTCCAAGACATTAGGTGGAGTTCAGTTCGGCGTATGGCATATGTCGCTGGAAAGAACATGTG
AGCAAAAGGCCAGCAAAAGGCCAGGAACCGTAAAAAGGCCGCGTTGCTGGCGTTTTTCCATAGGCTCCGC
CCCCCTGACGAGCATCACAAAAATCGACGCTCAAGTCAGAGGTGGCGAAACCCGACAGGACTATAAAGAT
ACCAGGCGTTTCCCCCTGGAAGCTCCCTCGTGCGCTCTCCTGTTCCGACCCTGCCGCTTACCGGATACCT
GTCCGCCTTTCTCCCTTCGGGAAGCGTGGCGCTTTCTCATAGCTCACGCTGTAGGTATCTCAGTTCGGTG
TAGGTCGTTCGCTCCAAGCTGGGCTGTGTGCACGAACCCCCCGTTCAGCCCGACCGCTGCGCCTTATCCG
GTAACTATCGTCTTGAGTCCAACCCGGTAAGACACGACTTATCGCCACTGGCAGCAGCCACTGGTAACAG
GATTAGCAGAGCGAGGTATGTAGGCGGTGCTACAGAGTTCTTGAAGTGGTGGCCTAACTACGGCTACACT
AGAAGAACAGTATTTGGTATCTGCGCTCTGCTGAAGCCAGTTACCTTCGGAAAAAGAGTTGGTAGCTCTT
GATCCGGCAAACAAACCACCGCTGGTAGCGGTGGTTTTTTTGTTTGCAAGCAGCAGATTACGCGCAGAAA
AAAAGGATCTCAAGAAGATCCTTTGATCTTTTCTACGGGGTCTGACGCTCTATTCAACAAAGCCGCCGTC
CCGTCAAGTCAGCGTAAATGGGTAGGGGGCTTCAAATCGTCCGCTCTGCCAGTGTTACAACCAATTAACA
AATTCTGATTAGAAAAACTCATCGAGCATCAAATGAAACTGCAATTTATTCATATCAGGATTATCAATAC
CATATTTTTGAAAAAGCCGTTTCTGTAATGAAGGAGAAAACTCACCGAGGCAGTTCCATAGGATGGCAAG
ATCCTGGTATCGGTCTGCGATTCCGACTCGTCCAACATCAATACAACCTATTAATTTCCCCTCGTCAAAA
ATAAGGTTATCAAGTGAGAAATCACCATGAGTGACGACTGAATCCGGTGAGAATGGCAAAAGCTTATGCA
TTTCTTTCCAGACTTGTTCAACAGGCCAGCCATTACGCTCGTCATCAAAATCACTCGCATCAACCAAACC
GTTATTCATTCGTGATTGCGCCTGAGCGAGACGAAATACGCGATCGCTGTTAAAAGGACAATTACAAACA
GGAATCGAATGCAACCGGCGCAGGAACACTGCCAGCGCATCAACAATATTTTCACCTGAATCAGGATATT
CTTCTAATACCTGGAATGCTGTTTTCCCGGGGATCGCAGTGGTGAGTAACCATGCATCATCAGGAGTACG
GATAAAATGCTTGATGGTCGGAAGAGGCATAAATTCCGTCAGCCATTTTAGTCTGACCATCTCATCTGTA
ACATCATTGGCAACGCTACCTTTGCCATGTTTCAGAAACAACTCTGGCGCATCGGGCTTCCCATACAATC
GATAGATTGTCGCACCTGATTGCCCGACATTATCGCGAGCCCATTTATACCCATATAAATCAGCATCCAT
GTTGGAATTTAATCGCGGCCTCGAGCAAGACGTTTCCCGTTGAATATGGCTCATAACACCCCTTGTATTA
CTGTTTATGTAAGCAGACAGTTTTATTGTTCATGATGATATATTTTTATCTTGTGCAATGTAACATCAGA
GATTTTGAGACACAACGTGGCTTTCCCCCGCCGCTCTAGAACTAGTGGATCCAAATAAAACGAAAGGCTC
AGTCGAAAGACTGGGCCTTTCGTTTTATCTGTTGTTTGTCGCATTATACGAGACGTCCAGGTTGGGATAC
CTGAAACAAAACCCATCGTACGGCCAAGGAAGTCTCCAATAACTGTGATCCACCACAAGCGCCAGGGTTT
TCCCAGTCACGACGTTGTAAAACGACGGCCAGTCATGCATAATCCGCACGCATCTGGAATAAGGAAGTGC
CATTCCGCCTGACCT
Features (pLannotate 1.2.2; 6 found; start..end, strand, type, name):
    379..394     -  protein_bind   lac operator (fragment): The lac repressor binds to the lac operator to inhibit transcription in E. coli. This inhibition can be relieved by adding lactose or isopropyl-β-D-thiogalactopyranoside (IPTG). lac repressor encoded by lacI
    545..1133    -  rep_origin     ori: high-copy-number ColE1/pMB1/pBR322/pUC origin of replication
   1269..2084    -  CDS            KanR: aminoglycoside phosphotransferase; aph(3')-Ia; confers resistance to kanamycin in bacteria or G418 (Geneticin®) in eukaryotes
   2200..2222    +  misc_feature   MCS (fragment): pBluescript multiple cloning site
   2222..2268    +  terminator     rrnB T1 terminator: transcription terminator T1 from the E. coli rrnB gene
   2370..2413    -  CDS            lacZα (fragment): LacZα fragment of β-galactosidase; lacZ fragment
