[The description below was written by a language model from this plasmid's Addgene catalogue record and pLannotate feature annotations shown in this document.]
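Description:
pGLEL_1 [βω] is a small (about 2.5 kb) synthetic-biology part plasmid that carries a short synthetic "βω assembly linker" and is described as an even assembly end-linker. It belongs to a modular DNA assembly toolkit associated with work on high-throughput identification of functional origins of replication in non-model bacteria. The name suggests that the linker bridges the β and ω positions of the assembly scheme, closing a construct after an even-numbered stage or number of parts. However, the record does not define these junctions, name the assembly chemistry, or give the cloning method, and no vector backbone is named.

The plasmid is maintained in E. coli from a high-copy ColE1/pUC-type origin of replication and selected with kanamycin through an aph(3')-Ia aminoglycoside phosphotransferase (KanR) gene. Apart from these two elements, automated annotation found only small pieces: an rrnB T1 transcription terminator next to a fragment of a pBluescript-style multiple cloning site, and short fragments of lacZα and the lac operator. The fragments are probably remnants of a lacZα cloning cassette rather than a functional blue/white screening marker, and the terminator may insulate the linker region from read-through transcription. The linker itself is not annotated in the feature table, so its exact position and its flanking restriction or overhang sites cannot be determined from the record. There is no expression cassette, reporter or tag. The plasmid serves as a source of a connector element for building multi-part plasmids.
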