Addgene plasmid #199057: pGLEL_1 [βω]
Purpose: Even assembly end-linker
Depositing lab: Charlie Gilbert & Nili Ostrov & Cultivarium Tools. Depositing organization: Cultivarium, Convergent Research. Publication: A scalable framework for high-throughput identification of functional origins of replication in non-model bacteria. Gilbert C, Brumwell SL, Crits-Christoph A, Kang SC, Martin-Moldes Z, Alsharif W, Esmurria A, Nguyen M-A, Lee HH, Ostrov N. bioRxiv 2023.05.19.541510 10.1101/2023.05.19.541510.
Backbone
  Vector backbone: n/a
  Vector type: Synthetic Biology
Growth in bacteria
  Bacterial resistance: Kanamycin, 50 μg/mL
  Growth temperature: 37°C
  Growth strain: E. coli Zymo 10B
  Copy number: High Copy
Gene/Insert
  Gene/Insert name: βω assembly linker
  Species: Synthetic
  Cloning method: Unknown
Terms and licenses: Academic/Nonprofit Terms; Industry Terms: Not Available to Industry
How to cite: pGLEL_1 [βω] was a gift from Charlie Gilbert & Nili Ostrov & Cultivarium Tools (Addgene plasmid # 199057 ; http://n2t.net/addgene:199057 ; RRID:Addgene_199057)
